Addgene plasmid #191728: AiP12408 - pAAV-AiE0600m-minBG-SYFP2-WPRE3-BGHpA (Alias: CN2408)
Purpose: AI plasmid ALIAS: AiP12408. Expression of SYFP2 (yellow fluorescent protein) in striatal and neocortical Sst-Chodl neurons
Depositing lab: Allen Institute for Brain Science & Jonathan Ting. Publication: Enhancer AAV toolbox for accessing and perturbing striatal cell types and circuits. Hunker AC, Wirthlin ME, Gill G, Johansen NJ, Hooper M, Omstead V, Vargas S, Lerma MN, Taskin N, Weed N, Laird WD, Bishaw YM, Bendrick JL, Gore BB, Ben-Simon Y, Opitz-Araya X, Martinez RA, Way SW, Thyagarajan B, Otto S, Sanchez REA, Alexander JR, Amaya A, Amster A, Arbuckle J, Ayala A, Baker PM, Barcelli T, Barta S, Bertagnolli D, Bielstein C, Bishwakarma P, Bowlus J, Boyer G, Brouner K, Casian B, Casper T, Chakka AB, Chakrabarty R, Chong P, Clark M, Colbert K, Daniel S, Dawe T, Departee M, DiValentin P, Donadio NP, Dotson NI, Dwivedi D, Egdorf T, Fliss T, Gary A, Goldy J, Grasso C, Groce EL, Gudsnuk K, Han W, Haradon Z, Hastings S, Helback O, Ho WV, Huang C, Johnson T, Jones DL, Juneau Z, Kenney J, Leibly M, Li S, Liang E, Loeffler H, Lusk NA, Madigan Z, Malloy J, Malone J, McCue R, Melchor J, Mich JK, Moosman S, Morin E, Naidoo R, Newman D, Ngo K, Nguyen K, Oster AL, Ouellette B, Oyama AA, Pena N, Pham T, Phillips E, Pom C, Potekhina L, Ransford S, Ray PL, Reding M, Rette DF, Reynoldson C, Rimorin C, Sigler AR, Rocha DB, Ronellenfitch K, Ruiz A, Sawyer L, Sevigny JP, Shapovalova NV, Shepard N, Shulga L, Soliman S, Staats B, Taormina MJ, Tieu M, Wang Y, Wilkes J, Wood T, Zhou T, Williford A, Dee N, Mollenkopf T, Ng L, Esposito L, Kalmbach BE, Yao S, Ariza J, Collman F, Mufti S, Smith K, Waters J, Ersing I, Patrick M, Zeng H, Lein ES, Kojima Y, Horwitz G, Owen SF, Levi BP, Daigle TL, Tasic B, Bakken TE, Ting JT. Neuron. 2025 May 21;113(10):1507-1524.e17. doi: 10.1016/j.neuron.2025.04.035. PubMed 40403704.
Backbone
  Vector backbone: rAAV
  Vector type: AAV
Growth in bacteria
  Bacterial resistance: Ampicillin, 100 μg/mL
  Growth temperature: 30°C
  Growth strain: NEB Stable
  Copy number: High Copy
Gene/Insert
  Gene/Insert name: SYFP2
  Species: Other
  Mutation: none
  Cloning method: Restriction Enzyme; 5′ cloning site Unknown (unknown if destroyed)
Terms and licenses: Academic/Nonprofit Terms; Industry Terms: Not Available to Industry
Depositor comments: Allen Institute plasmid ALIAS: AiP12408 This work supported by NIH BRAIN Initiative grant UF1MH128339. This enhancer plasmid was also used and characterized for different brain regions and cell types as described in https://www.biorxiv.org/content/10.1101/2024.06.10.597244v2
How to cite: AiP12408 - pAAV-AiE0600m-minBG-SYFP2-WPRE3-BGHpA (Alias: CN2408) was a gift from Allen Institute for Brain Science & Jonathan Ting (Addgene plasmid # 191728 ; http://n2t.net/addgene:191728 ; RRID:Addgene_191728) For viral preps, please replace (Addgene plasmid # 191728) in the above sentence with: (Addgene viral prep # 191728-PHPeB)
