[The description below was written by a language model from this plasmid's Addgene catalogue record and pLannotate feature annotations shown in this document.]
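Description:
AiP12408 - pAAV-AiE0600m-minBG-SYFP2-WPRE3-BGHpA (alias CN2408) is a recombinant AAV transfer plasmid of about 5.1 kb, designed to be packaged into adeno-associated virus for cell-type-selective reporter expression in the brain. It is maintained in bacteria through a high-copy ColE1/pUC-type origin and selected with ampicillin via the bla gene and its promoter. The backbone also carries an f1 phage origin and small remnants of pBR322 bom and rop sequences. The expression cassette lies between AAV2 inverted terminal repeats, which provide the signals for genome replication and encapsidation. The annotation finds the right-hand ITR intact but only short fragments of the left one. This may reflect how hard these repeats are to sequence and annotate, or it may be a real truncation, and the record does not say which.

The payload is SYFP2, a rapidly maturing monomeric yellow fluorescent protein derived from Aequorea victoria. As the name indicates, its expression is driven by the enhancer AiE0600m placed upstream of a minimal beta-globin promoter (minBG). Neither element was picked up by the automated annotation, but they presumably occupy the unannotated region of roughly 1 kb between the left ITR and the SYFP2 coding sequence. A minimal promoter has little activity on its own, so expression depends on the enhancer. Downstream, two adjacent WPRE fragments correspond to the shortened WPRE3 element, which boosts transcript stability and expression while saving packaging space, and a bovine growth hormone polyadenylation signal follows. The stated purpose is to label striatal and neocortical Sst-Chodl neurons with yellow fluorescence. It belongs to an enhancer AAV toolbox for accessing striatal cell types, and depositor comments note that the enhancer was also characterised in other brain regions and cell types.
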