Features (pLannotate 1.2.2; 14 found; start..end, strand, type, name):
     12..39      +  repeat_region  AAV2 ITR (fragment): inverted terminal repeat of adeno-associated virus serotype 2 inverted
     68..95      +  repeat_region  AAV2 ITR (fragment): inverted terminal repeat of adeno-associated virus serotype 2 inverted
   1137..1853    +  CDS            SYFP2: SYFP2 is a basic (constitutively fluorescent) yellow fluorescent protein published in 2006, derived from Aequorea victoria. It is reported to be a very rapidly-maturing monomer with moderate acid sensitivity.
   1893..2050    +  misc_feature   WPRE (fragment): woodchuck hepatitis virus posttranscriptional regulatory element
   2056..2136    +  misc_feature   WPRE (fragment): woodchuck hepatitis virus posttranscriptional regulatory element
   2153..2264    +  polyA_signal   bGH poly(A) signal: bovine growth hormone polyadenylation signal
   2382..2522    +  repeat_region  AAV2 ITR: inverted terminal repeat of adeno-associated virus serotype 2 inverted
   2527..2578    -  misc_feature   bom (fragment): basis of mobility region from pBR322
   2597..3052    +  rep_origin     f1 ori (sequence partly withheld): f1 bacteriophage origin of replication; arrow indicates direction of (+) strand synthesis
   3053..3102    -  misc_feature   bom (fragment): basis of mobility region from pBR322
   3204..3239    -  CDS            rop (fragment): Rop protein, which maintains plasmids at low copy number; rop
   3334..3438    +  promoter       AmpR promoter: bla
   3439..4299    +  CDS            AmpR: β-lactamase; bla; confers resistance to ampicillin, carbenicillin, and related antibiotics
   4470..5058    +  rep_origin     ori: high-copy-number ColE1/pMB1/pBR322/pUC origin of replication
>Addgene plasmid #191728 | AiP12408 - pAAV-AiE0600m-minBG-SYFP2-WPRE3-BGHpA (Alias: CN2408) | addgene full sequence | sequence record 376595 | Addgene NGS Result
CCTGCAGGCAGCTGCGCGCTCGCTCGCTCACTGAGGCCGCCCGGGCGTCGGGCGACCTTTGGTCGCCCGG
CCTCAGTGAGCGAGCGAGCGCGCAGAGAGGGAGTGGCCAACTCCATCACTAGGGGTTCCTGCGGCCGCAC
GCGTAACAGGACTTCAGGGAAGGCCACGGAGCTTAAGCAAGAACTTGCCCAAAGTTTAGAAAGAAAGCTC
CAAGTTACAGAACCAAGTGCCCGACCCCAGAGTCTTTCTTTGTCTGACCTGAGGGCTTTCTGTTAAAATC
CTTATACAGCAGATAAGTAAGTCAGCAGTCTTAGAGGTGGGAAGAGGTCTGTCTGCCAGTCATCTGGCTC
CCTGCAAACACAGGCATCCCCACCCCTGAACAATTTTCTTCATAGGAAAGTTGTGAGGGAAGTCACAGGT
GCAGACACCGCCCCGGGGGGGGAGGGGGGGCTCAGAGTTGTTCCTTCATTCAGTCACCAATTCAGTCTTC
CAGAATCAAGGCCCTATTGACAGAGGGCTAAGCCACCGGGGCGCTGCCTTCAAGGTAAGAGGCATAGATC
AGTCTCCTGAATGTAGAGGGATGAATTCCCTCCTTCACATAAGTGAAAGCGATCATAGGGAACGGAGGCA
TCATTAGGGCGCCCTCCTTCTGACAGGGATGCAGACAGGCAGGTGAGGGTGGAGGGGTGTGGCCCAGGGC
ACATTCAGAGCCAAACTCTGTTGAGAACAAGGCAGGTGTTTCTGAAAACCTCTCTGATTGCACCCGTACC
CTCCCATCAGGCCCGAATCGCACACCTCTCTGCCTCTCCTCAGACGCCGGCCCACATGGCTTTTGAAAAC
CTGGGGAGATTATACCTTCCAGCTTGCTTTGCTGAGTCTGAGGAACCTGGCTGCCTTTTCTCTTCTGTTA
ACTGCAATCAAACTGGTTTTGAGCACCAGCCCCAAGATGTCTTTGCCAGTCCACATCCATCTTCCATGAT
GAGCTAAGGTTCCCTATTTGTACCCTTACTTTCTGGGCTGAGTCATGACATCTGGGAGAGCTCGGGCTGG
GCATAAAAGTCAGGGCAGAGCCATCTATTGCTTACATTTGCTTCTGGGATCCAGATCTTTCGAAGCTAGC
GCTACCGGTCGCCACCATGGTGAGCAAGGGCGAGGAGCTGTTCACCGGGGTGGTGCCCATCCTGGTCGAG
CTGGACGGCGACGTAAACGGCCACAAGTTCAGCGTGTCCGGCGAGGGCGAGGGCGATGCCACCTACGGCA
AGCTGACCCTGAAGCTGATCTGCACCACCGGCAAGCTGCCCGTGCCCTGGCCCACCCTCGTGACCACCCT
GGGCTACGGCGTGCAGTGCTTCGCCCGCTACCCCGACCACATGAAGCAGCACGACTTCTTCAAGTCCGCC
ATGCCCGAAGGCTACGTCCAGGAGCGCACCATCTTCTTCAAGGACGACGGCAACTACAAGACCCGCGCCG
AGGTGAAGTTCGAGGGCGACACCCTGGTGAACCGCATCGAGCTGAAGGGCATCGACTTCAAGGAGGACGG
CAACATCCTGGGGCACAAGCTGGAGTACAACTACAACAGCCACAACGTCTATATCACCGCCGACAAGCAG
AAGAACGGCATCAAGGCCAACTTCAAGATCCGCCACAACATCGAGGACGGCGGCGTGCAGCTCGCCGACC
ACTACCAGCAGAACACCCCCATCGGCGACGGCCCCGTGCTGCTGCCCGACAACCACTACCTGAGCTACCA
GTCCAAGCTGAGCAAAGACCCCAACGAGAAGCGCGATCACATGGTCCTGCTGGAGTTCGTGACCGCCGCC
GGGATCACTCTCGGCATGGACGAGCTGTACAAGTAAGTCGACGGCGCGCCGCGGCCGCGAATTCGATATC
ATAATCAACCTCTGGATTACAAAATTTGTGAAAGATTGACTGGTATTCTTAACTATGTTGCTCCTTTTAC
GCTATGTGGATACGCTGCTTTAATGCCTTTGTATCATGCTATTGCTTCCCGTATGGCTTTCATTTTCTCC
TCCTTGTATAAATCCTGGTTAGTTCTTGCCACGGCGGAACTCATCGCCGCCTGCCTTGCCCGCTGCTGGA
CAGGGGCTCGGCTGTTGGGCACTGACAATTCCGTGGCTCGAGAGATCTTCGACTGTGCCTTCTAGTTGCC
AGCCATCTGTTGTTTGCCCCTCCCCCGTGCCTTCCTTGACCCTGGAAGGTGCCACTCCCACTGTCCTTTC
CTAATAAAATGAGGAAATTGCATCGCATTGTCTGAGTAGGTGTCATTCTATTCTGGGGGGTGGGGTGGGG
CAGGACAGCAAGGGGGAGGATTGGGAAGACAATAGCAGGCATGAGATCTCACGTGCGGACCGAGCGGCCG
CAGGAACCCCTAGTGATGGAGTTGGCCACTCCCTCTCTGCGCGCTCGCTCGCTCACTGAGGCCGGGCGAC
CAAAGGTCGCCCGACGCCCGGGCTTTGCCCGGGCGGCCTCAGTGAGCGAGCGAGCGCGCAGCTGCCTGCA
GGGGCGCCTGATGCGGTATTTTCTCCTTACGCATCTGTGCGGTATTTCACACCGCATA
[95 nt withheld, positions 2579-2673]
T
[46 nt withheld, positions 2675-2720]
C
[141 nt withheld, positions 2722-2862]
CCTTTGACGTTGGAGTCCACGTTCTTT
[37 nt withheld, positions 2890-2926]
ACTCTATCTCGGGCTATTCTTTTGATTTATAAGGGATTTTGCCGATTTCGGTCTATTGGTTAAAAAATGA
GCTGATTTAACAAAAATTTAACGCGAATTTTAACAAAATATTAACGTTTACAATTTTATGGTGCACTCTC
AGTACAATCTGCTCTGATGCCGCATAGTTAAGCCAGCCCCGACACCCGCCAACACCCGCTGACGCGCCCT
GACGGGCTTGTCTGCTCCCGGCATCCGCTTACAGACAAGCTGTGACCGTCTCCGGGAGCTGCATGTGTCA
GAGGTTTTCACCGTCATCACCGAAACGCGCGAGACGAAAGGGCCTCGTGATACGCCTATTTTTATAGGTT
AATGTCATGATAATAATGGTTTCTTAGACGTCAGGTGGCACTTTTCGGGGAAATGTGCGCGGAACCCCTA
TTTGTTTATTTTTCTAAATACATTCAAATATGTATCCGCTCATGAGACAATAACCCTGATAAATGCTTCA
ATAATATTGAAAAAGGAAGAGTATGAGTATTCAACATTTCCGTGTCGCCCTTATTCCCTTTTTTGCGGCA
TTTTGCCTTCCTGTTTTTGCTCACCCAGAAACGCTGGTGAAAGTAAAAGATGCTGAAGATCAGTTGGGTG
CACGAGTGGGTTACATCGAACTGGATCTCAACAGCGGTAAGATCCTTGAGAGTTTTCGCCCCGAAGAACG
TTTTCCAATGATGAGCACTTTTAAAGTTCTGCTATGTGGCGCGGTATTATCCCGTATTGACGCCGGGCAA
GAGCAACTCGGTCGCCGCATACACTATTCTCAGAATGACTTGGTTGAGTACTCACCAGTCACAGAAAAGC
ATCTTACGGATGGCATGACAGTAAGAGAATTATGCAGTGCTGCCATAACCATGAGTGATAACACTGCGGC
CAACTTACTTCTGACAACGATCGGAGGACCGAAGGAGCTAACCGCTTTTTTGCACAACATGGGGGATCAT
GTAACTCGCCTTGATCGTTGGGAACCGGAGCTGAATGAAGCCATACCAAACGACGAGCGTGACACCACGA
TGCCTGTAGCAATGGCAACAACGTTGCGCAAACTATTAACTGGCGAACTACTTACTCTAGCTTCCCGGCA
ACAATTAATAGACTGGATGGAGGCGGATAAAGTTGCAGGACCACTTCTGCGCTCGGCCCTTCCGGCTGGC
TGGTTTATTGCTGATAAATCTGGAGCCGGTGAGCGTGGGTCTCGCGGTATCATTGCAGCACTGGGGCCAG
ATGGTAAGCCCTCCCGTATCGTAGTTATCTACACGACGGGGAGTCAGGCAACTATGGATGAACGAAATAG
ACAGATCGCTGAGATAGGTGCCTCACTGATTAAGCATTGGTAACTGTCAGACCAAGTTTACTCATATATA
CTTTAGATTGATTTAAAACTTCATTTTTAATTTAAAAGGATCTAGGTGAAGATCCTTTTTGATAATCTCA
TGACCAAAATCCCTTAACGTGAGTTTTCGTTCCACTGAGCGTCAGACCCCGTAGAAAAGATCAAAGGATC
TTCTTGAGATCCTTTTTTTCTGCGCGTAATCTGCTGCTTGCAAACAAAAAAACCACCGCTACCAGCGGTG
GTTTGTTTGCCGGATCAAGAGCTACCAACTCTTTTTCCGAAGGTAACTGGCTTCAGCAGAGCGCAGATAC
CAAATACTGTTCTTCTAGTGTAGCCGTAGTTAGGCCACCACTTCAAGAACTCTGTAGCACCGCCTACATA
CCTCGCTCTGCTAATCCTGTTACCAGTGGCTGCTGCCAGTGGCGATAAGTCGTGTCTTACCGGGTTGGAC
TCAAGACGATAGTTACCGGATAAGGCGCAGCGGTCGGGCTGAACGGGGGGTTCGTGCACACAGCCCAGCT
TGGAGCGAACGACCTACACCGAACTGAGATACCTACAGCGTGAGCTATGAGAAAGCGCCACGCTTCCCGA
AGGGAGAAAGGCGGACAGGTATCCGGTAAGCGGCAGGGTCGGAACAGGAGAGCGCACGAGGGAGCTTCCA
GGGGGAAACGCCTGGTATCTTTATAGTCCTGTCGGGTTTCGCCACCTCTGACTTGAGCGTCGATTTTTGT
GATGCTCGTCAGGGGGGCGGAGCCTATGGAAAAACGCCAGCAACGCGGCCTTTTTACGGTTCCTGGCCTT
TTGCTGGCCTTTTGCTCACATGT
